Addgene plasmid #130138: pRDAX-390 HA miRFP670
Purpose: PPI (BiFC/TriFC) assay vector
Depositing lab: Gary Lewin. Depositing organization: Max-Delbrueck-Centrum fuer Molekulare Medizin (MDC).
Backbone
  Vector backbone: pEGFP-N1 U55762 Clontech
  Vector type: Mammalian Expression
Growth in bacteria
  Bacterial resistance: Kanamycin, 50 μg/mL
  Growth temperature: 37°C
  Growth strain: DH5alpha
  Copy number: High Copy
Gene/Insert
  Gene/Insert name: miRFP670
  Species: M. musculus (mouse)
  Cloning method: Restriction Enzyme; 5′ cloning site unknown (unknown if destroyed); 3′ cloning site unknown (unknown if destroyed)
Terms and licenses: Academic/Nonprofit Terms; Industry Terms: Not Available to Industry
How to cite: pRDAX-390 HA miRFP670 was a gift from Gary Lewin (Addgene plasmid # 130138 ; http://n2t.net/addgene:130138 ; RRID:Addgene_130138)
