[The description below was written by a language model from this plasmid's Addgene catalogue record and pLannotate feature annotations shown in this document.]
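Description:
pRDAX-390 HA miRFP670 is a mammalian expression plasmid of about 5 kb built on the Clontech pEGFP-N1 backbone and deposited as a vector for protein–protein interaction assays based on bimolecular or trimolecular fluorescence complementation (BiFC/TriFC). It is maintained in E. coli at high copy through a ColE1/pUC-type origin and selected with kanamycin. The resistance cassette is the dual-purpose NeoR/KanR gene typical of this backbone: a bacterial (bla-type) promoter and the SV40 enhancer/early promoter sit in tandem upstream of the Tn5 aminoglycoside phosphotransferase, followed by the HSV TK polyadenylation signal. The same gene therefore gives kanamycin resistance in bacteria and can support G418 selection in mammalian cells. An f1 origin is also present. Short annotated fragments (RSF ori, ble, bGH poly(A)) appear to be partial matches rather than functional elements.

The expression unit consists of the human CMV immediate-early enhancer and promoter, a remnant of the multiple cloning site, and the miRFP670 coding sequence, terminated by the SV40 poly(A) signal. miRFP670 is a monomeric near-infrared fluorescent protein that needs biliverdin as its chromophore. The catalogue lists the insert species as mouse, but the feature annotation attributes the protein to a Rhodopseudomonas palustris origin. Immediately downstream of the reporter is a short match to an HA epitope sequence, consistent with the "HA" in the name and suggesting a C-terminal HA tag for immunodetection. The annotated miRFP670 appears to be the full-length protein rather than a split fragment, so this plasmid may serve as an intact-fluorophore reference within the assay series, but the record does not state its exact role or the cloning sites used.
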