Features (pLannotate 1.2.2; 16 found; start..end, strand, type, name):
     46..105     +  rep_origin     RSF ori (fragment): Plasmids containing the RSF 1030 origin of replication can be propagated in E. coli cells that contain additional plasmids with compatible origins.
    173..476     +  enhancer       CMV enhancer: human cytomegalovirus immediate early enhancer
    477..680     +  promoter       CMV promoter: human cytomegalovirus (CMV) immediate early promoter
    703..746     +  misc_feature   MCS (fragment): multiple cloning site
    789..1730    +  CDS            miRFP670: miRFP670 is a basic (constitutively fluorescent) near ir fluorescent protein published in 2016, derived from Rhodopseudomonas palustris. It has low acid sensitivity. It requires the cofactor biliverdin for fluorescence.
   1746..1762    +  CDS            3xHA (fragment): three tandem HA epitope tags
   1782..1865    +  CDS            large T antigen (fragment): large T antigen from SV40 (simian virus 40)
   1888..2009    +  polyA_signal   SV40 poly(A) signal: SV40 polyadenylation signal
   2043..2471    -  rep_origin     f1 ori (sequence partly withheld): f1 bacteriophage origin of replication; arrow indicates direction of (+) strand synthesis
   2498..2602    +  promoter       AmpR promoter: bla
   2604..2961    +  promoter       SV40 promoter: SV40 enhancer and early promoter
   2996..3790    +  CDS            NeoR/KanR: aminoglycoside phosphotransferase from Tn5; aph(3')-II (or nptII); confers resistance to neomycin, kanamycin, and G418 (Geneticin®)
   3811..3963    +  CDS            ble (fragment): BLE_KLEPN - Experimental evidence at protein level: Swiss-Prot protein existence level 1. Binding protein with a strong affinity to the bleomycin family of antibiotics. Binds to CL990; an antimitotic-antibiotic compound. From Klebsiella pneumoniae.
   4022..4069    +  polyA_signal   HSV TK poly(A) signal: herpes simplex virus thymidine kinase polyadenylation signal (Cole and Stacy, 1985)
   4160..4176    -  polyA_signal   bGH poly(A) signal (fragment): bovine growth hormone polyadenylation signal
   4398..4986    +  rep_origin     ori: high-copy-number ColE1/pMB1/pBR322/pUC origin of replication
>Addgene plasmid #130138 | pRDAX-390 HA miRFP670 | addgene full sequence | sequence record 376558 | Addgene NGS Result
CGCCAGCAACGCGGCCTTTTTACGGTTCCTGGCCTTTTGCTGGCCTTTTGCTCACATGTTCTTTCCTGCG
TTATCCCCTGATTCTGTGGATAACCGTATTACCGCCATGCATTAGTTATTAATAGTAATCAATTACGGGG
TCATTAGTTCATAGCCCATATATGGAGTTCCGCGTTACATAACTTACGGTAAATGGCCCGCCTGGCTGAC
CGCCCAACGACCCCCGCCCATTGACGTCAATAATGACGTATGTTCCCATAGTAACGCCAATAGGGACTTT
CCATTGACGTCAATGGGTGGAGTATTTACGGTAAACTGCCCACTTGGCAGTACATCAAGTGTATCATATG
CCAAGTACGCCCCCTATTGACGTCAATGACGGTAAATGGCCCGCCTGGCATTATGCCCAGTACATGACCT
TATGGGACTTTCCTACTTGGCAGTACATCTACGTATTAGTCATCGCTATTACCATGGTGATGCGGTTTTG
GCAGTACATCAATGGGCGTGGATAGCGGTTTGACTCACGGGGATTTCCAAGTCTCCACCCCATTGACGTC
AATGGGAGTTTGTTTTGGCACCAAAATCAACGGGACTTTCCAAAATGTCGTAACAACTCCGCCCCATTGA
CGCAAATGGGCGGTAGGCGTGTACGGTGGGAGGTCTATATAAGCAGAGCTGGTTTAGTGAACCGTCAGAT
CCGCTAGCGCTACCGGACTCAGATCTCGAGCTCAAGCTTCGAATTCGCCACCATGTATCCCTATGATGTT
CCAGACTATGCTGGAAGTGTGGCTGGGCATGCTAGCGGTTCTCCTGCCTTTGGCACCGCTAGTCACTCCA
ACTGCGAGCACGAGGAGATCCATCTTGCTGGGAGTATCCAGCCTCACGGAGCCCTTCTGGTCGTTAGCGA
ACACGATCACCGTGTGATTCAGGCAAGCGCGAATGCAGCCGAGTTCCTCAACCTGGGCAGTGTGCTGGGA
GTTCCCTTGGCCGAAATCGACGGAGATCTGCTGATCAAGATTCTGCCCCATCTCGATCCGACAGCTGAAG
GCATGCCAGTAGCAGTTAGGTGTCGCATTGGGAATCCGTCCACCGAGTATTGCGGTCTGATGCATAGGCC
ACCAGAAGGAGGGCTGATTATCGAGCTGGAAAGAGCGGGACCCAGTATCGACCTGTCTGGGACACTCGCA
CCAGCACTGGAGCGCATAAGAACTGCTGGATCACTGAGGGCCCTCTGTGACGACACAGTCTTGCTCTTTC
AGCAATGTACGGGCTATGATCGAGTGATGGTGTACCGATTCGACGAACAGGGTCATGGTCTGGTCTTTTC
CGAGTGTCACGTGCCTGGCCTGGAGAGCTACTTTGGCAACCGCTATCCCTCTTCTACCGTACCCCAGATG
GCCAGGCAACTTTACGTCCGGCAACGGGTCAGAGTGCTGGTGGATGTGACCTACCAGCCTGTGCCACTCG
AACCTCGGCTGAGCCCACTCACTGGACGGGATCTGGACATGAGCGGCTGCTTCCTGAGGTCCATGTCACC
TTGCCATCTGCAGTTCTTGAAGGACATGGGCGTTCGAGCCACACTCGCAGTCTCACTGGTTGTAGGCGGG
AAACTGTGGGGTCTTGTGGTGTGTCACCACTACCTTCCCAGGTTCATCCGGTTCGAGTTGAGAGCCATCT
GCAAACGTTTGGCCGAGAGAATAGCCACCCGCATTACTGCTCTGGAATCCACTGGTTACCCTTATGACGT
GCCTGATTATGCCTAAGCGGCCGCGACTCTAGATCATAATCAGCCATACCACATTTGTAGAGGTTTTACT
TGCTTTAAAAAACCTCCCACACCTCCCCCTGAACCTGAAACATAAAATGAATGCAATTGTTGTTGTTAAC
TTGTTTATTGCAGCTTATAATGGTTACAAATAAAGCAATAGCATCACAAATTTCACAAATAAAGCATTTT
TTTCACTGCATTCTAGTTGTGGTTTGTCCAAACTCATCAATGTATCTTAAGGCGTAAATTGTAAGCGTTA
ATATTTTGTTAAAATTCGCGTTAAATTTTTGTTAAATCAGCTCATTTTTTAACCAATAGGCCGAAATCGG
CAAAATCCCTTATAAATCAAAAGAATAGACCGAGATAGGGT
[37 nt withheld, positions 2142-2178]
AAAGAACGTGGACTCCAACGTCAAAGG
[49 nt withheld, positions 2206-2254]
T
[91 nt withheld, positions 2256-2346]
G
[124 nt withheld, positions 2348-2471]
CAGGTGGCACTTTTCGGGGAAATGTGCGCGGAACCCCTATTTGTTTATTTTTCTAAATACATTCAAATAT
GTATCCGCTCATGAGACAATAACCCTGATAAATGCTTCAATAATATTGAAAAAGGAAGAGTCCTGAGGCG
GAAAGAACCAGCTGTGGAATGTGTGTCAGTTAGGGTGTGGAAAGTCCCCAGGCTCCCCAGCAGGCAGAAG
TATGCAAAGCATGCATCTCAATTAGTCAGCAACCAGGTGTGGAAAGTCCCCAGGCTCCCCAGCAGGCAGA
AGTATGCAAAGCATGCATCTCAATTAGTCAGCAACCATAGTCCCGCCCCTAACTCCGCCCATCCCGCCCC
TAACTCCGCCCAGTTCCGCCCATTCTCCGCCCCATGGCTGACTAATTTTTTTTATTTATGCAGAGGCCGA
GGCCGCCTCGGCCTCTGAGCTATTCCAGAAGTAGTGAGGAGGCTTTTTTGGAGGCCTAGGCTTTTGCAAA
GATCGATCAAGAGACAGGATGAGGATCGTTTCGCATGATTGAACAAGATGGATTGCACGCAGGTTCTCCG
GCCGCTTGGGTGGAGAGGCTATTCGGCTATGACTGGGCACAACAGACAATCGGCTGCTCTGATGCCGCCG
TGTTCCGGCTGTCAGCGCAGGGGCGCCCGGTTCTTTTTGTCAAGACCGACCTGTCCGGTGCCCTGAATGA
ACTGCAAGACGAGGCAGCGCGGCTATCGTGGCTGGCCACGACGGGCGTTCCTTGCGCAGCTGTGCTCGAC
GTTGTCACTGAAGCGGGAAGGGACTGGCTGCTATTGGGCGAAGTGCCGGGGCAGGATCTCCTGTCATCTC
ACCTTGCTCCTGCCGAGAAAGTATCCATCATGGCTGATGCAATGCGGCGGCTGCATACGCTTGATCCGGC
TACCTGCCCATTCGACCACCAAGCGAAACATCGCATCGAGCGAGCACGTACTCGGATGGAAGCCGGTCTT
GTCGATCAGGATGATCTGGACGAAGAGCATCAGGGGCTCGCGCCAGCCGAACTGTTCGCCAGGCTCAAGG
CGAGCATGCCCGACGGCGAGGATCTCGTCGTGACCCATGGCGATGCCTGCTTGCCGAATATCATGGTGGA
AAATGGCCGCTTTTCTGGATTCATCGACTGTGGCCGGCTGGGTGTGGCGGACCGCTATCAGGACATAGCG
TTGGCTACCCGTGATATTGCTGAAGAGCTTGGCGGCGAATGGGCTGACCGCTTCCTCGTGCTTTACGGTA
TCGCCGCTCCCGATTCGCAGCGCATCGCCTTCTATCGCCTTCTTGACGAGTTCTTCTGAGCGGGACTCTG
GGGTTCGAAATGACCGACCAAGCGACGCCCAACCTGCCATCACGAGATTTCGATTCCACCGCCGCCTTCT
ATGAAAGGTTGGGCTTCGGAATCGTTTTCCGGGACGCCGGCTGGATGATCCTCCAGCGCGGGGATCTCAT
GCTGGAGTTCTTCGCCCACCCTAGGGGGAGGCTAACTGAAACACGGAAGGAGACAATACCGGAAGGAACC
CGCGCTATGACGGCAATAAAAAGACAGAATAAAACGCACGGTGTTGGGTCGTTTGTTCATAAACGCGGGG
TTCGGTCCCAGGGCTGGCACTCTGTCGATACCCCACCGAGACCCCATTGGGGCCAATACGCCCGCGTTTC
TTCCTTTTCCCCACCCCACCCCCCAAGTTCGGGTGAAGGCCCAGGGCTCGCAGCCAACGTCGGGGCGGCA
GGCCCTGCCATAGCCTCAGGTTACTCATATATACTTTAGATTGATTTAAAACTTCATTTTTAATTTAAAA
GGATCTAGGTGAAGATCCTTTTTGATAATCTCATGACCAAAATCCCTTAACGTGAGTTTTCGTTCCACTG
AGCGTCAGACCCCGTAGAAAAGATCAAAGGATCTTCTTGAGATCCTTTTTTTCTGCGCGTAATCTGCTGC
TTGCAAACAAAAAAACCACCGCTACCAGCGGTGGTTTGTTTGCCGGATCAAGAGCTACCAACTCTTTTTC
CGAAGGTAACTGGCTTCAGCAGAGCGCAGATACCAAATACTGTTCTTCTAGTGTAGCCGTAGTTAGGCCA
CCACTTCAAGAACTCTGTAGCACCGCCTACATACCTCGCTCTGCTAATCCTGTTACCAGTGGCTGCTGCC
AGTGGCGATAAGTCGTGTCTTACCGGGTTGGACTCAAGACGATAGTTACCGGATAAGGCGCAGCGGTCGG
GCTGAACGGGGGGTTCGTGCACACAGCCCAGCTTGGAGCGAACGACCTACACCGAACTGAGATACCTACA
GCGTGAGCTATGAGAAAGCGCCACGCTTCCCGAAGGGAGAAAGGCGGACAGGTATCCGGTAAGCGGCAGG
GTCGGAACAGGAGAGCGCACGAGGGAGCTTCCAGGGGGAAACGCCTGGTATCTTTATAGTCCTGTCGGGT
TTCGCCACCTCTGACTTGAGCGTCGATTTTTGTGATGCTCGTCAGGGGGGCGGAGCCTATGGAAAAA
